>Addgene plasmid #60142 | pNB655 | depositor full sequence | sequence record 96213 | pNB655 sequence 7646 bps
GACGAAAGGGCCTCGTGATACGCCTATTTTTATAGGTTAATGTCATGATAATAATGGTTTCTTAGACGTC
AGGTGGCACTTTTCGGGGAAATGTGCGCGGAACCCCTATTTGTTTATTTTTCTAAATACATTCAAATATG
TATCCGCTCATGAGACAATAACCCTGATAAATGCTTCAATAATATTGAAAAAGGAAGAGTATGAGTATTC
AACATTTCCGTGTCGCCCTTATTCCCTTTTTTGCGGCATTTTGCCTTCCTGTTTTTGCTCACCCAGAAAC
GCTGGTGAAAGTAAAAGATGCTGAAGATCAGTTGGGTGCACGAGTGGGTTACATCGAACTGGATCTCAAC
AGCGGTAAGATCCTTGAGAGTTTTCGCCCCGAAGAACGTTTTCCAATGATGAGCACTTTTAAAGTTCTGC
TATGTGGCGCGGTATTATCCCGTATTGACGCCGGGCAAGAGCAACTCGGTCGCCGCATACACTATTCTCA
GAATGACTTGGTTGAGTACTCACCAGTCACAGAAAAGCATCTTACGGATGGCATGACAGTAAGAGAATTA
TGCAGTGCTGCCATAACCATGAGTGATAACACTGCGGCCAACTTACTTCTGACAACGATCGGAGGACCGA
AGGAGCTAACCGCTTTTTTGCACAACATGGGGGATCATGTAACTCGCCTTGATCGTTGGGAACCGGAGCT
GAATGAAGCCATACCAAACGACGAGCGTGACACCACGATGCCTGTAGCAATGGCAACAACGTTGCGCAAA
CTATTAACTGGCGAACTACTTACTCTAGCTTCCCGGCAACAATTAATAGACTGGATGGAGGCGGATAAAG
TTGCAGGACCACTTCTGCGCTCGGCCCTTCCGGCTGGCTGGTTTATTGCTGATAAATCTGGAGCCGGTGA
GCGTGGGTCTCGCGGTATCATTGCAGCACTGGGGCCAGATGGTAAGCCCTCCCGTATCGTAGTTATCTAC
ACGACGGGGAGTCAGGCAACTATGGATGAACGAAATAGACAGATCGCTGAGATAGGTGCCTCACTGATTA
AGCATTGGTAACTGTCAGACCAAGTTTACTCATATATACTTTAGATTGATTTAAAACTTCATTTTTAATT
TAAAAGGATCTAGGTGAAGATCCTTTTTGATAATCTCATGACCAAAATCCCTTAACGTGAGTTTTCGTTC
CACTGAGCGTCAGACCCCGTAGAAAAGATCAAAGGATCTTCTTGAGATCCTTTTTTTCTGCGCGTAATCT
GCTGCTTGCAAACAAAAAAACCACCGCTACCAGCGGTGGTTTGTTTGCCGGATCAAGAGCTACCAACTCT
TTTTCCGAAGGTAACTGGCTTCAGCAGAGCGCAGATACCAAATACTGTCCTTCTAGTGTAGCCGTAGTTA
GGCCACCACTTCAAGAACTCTGTAGCACCGCCTACATACCTCGCTCTGCTAATCCTGTTACCAGTGGCTG
CTGCCAGTGGCGATAAGTCGTGTCTTACCGGGTTGGACTCAAGACGATAGTTACCGGATAAGGCGCAGCG
GTCGGGCTGAACGGGGGGTTCGTGCACACAGCCCAGCTTGGAGCGAACGACCTACACCGAACTGAGATAC
CTACAGCGTGAGCTATGAGAAAGCGCCACGCTTCCCGAAGGGAGAAAGGCGGACAGGTATCCGGTAAGCG
GCAGGGTCGGAACAGGAGAGCGCACGAGGGAGCTTCCAGGGGGAAACGCCTGGTATCTTTATAGTCCTGT
CGGGTTTCGCCACCTCTGACTTGAGCGTCGATTTTTGTGATGCTCGTCAGGGGGGCGGAGCCTATGGAAA
AACGCCAGCAACGCGGCCTTTTTACGGTTCCTGGCCTTTTGCTGGCCTTTTGCTCACATGTTCTTTCCTG
CGTTATCCCCTGATTCTGTGGATAACCGTATTACCGCCTTTGAGTGAGCTGATACCGCTCGCCGCAGCCG
AACGACCGAGCGCAGCGAGTCAGTGAGCGAGGAAGCGGAAGAGCGCCCAATACGCAAACCGCCTCTCCCC
GCGCGTTGGCCGATTCATTAATGCAGCTGGCACGACAGGTTTCCCGACTGGAAAGCGGGCAGTGAGCGCA
ACGCAATTAATGTGAGTTACCTCACTCATTAGGCACCCCAGGCTTTACACTTTATGCTTCCGGCTCCTAT
GTTGTGTGGAATTGTGAGCGGATAACAATTTCACACAGGAAACAGCTATGACCATGATTACGCCAAGCGC
GCAATTAACCCTCACTAAAGGGAACAAAAGCTGGAGCTCCGGATGCAAGGGTTCGAATCCCTTAGCTCTC
ATTATTTTTTGCTTTTTCTCTTGAGGTCACATGATCGCAAAATGGCAAATGGCACGTGAAGCTGTCGATA
TTGGGGAACTGTGGTGGTTGGCAAATGACTAATTAAGTTAGTCAAGGCGCCATCCTCATGAAAACTGTGT
AACATAATAACCGAAGTGTCGAAAAGGTGGCACCTTGTCCAATTGAACACGCTCGATGAAAAAAATAAGA
TATATATAAGGTTAAGTAAAGCGTCTGTTAGAAAGGAAGTTTTTCCTTTTTCTTGCTCTCTTGTCTTTTC
ATCTACTATTTCCTTCGTGTAATACAGGGTCGTCAGATACATAGATACAATTCTATTACCCCCATCCATA
CTCTAGAACTAGTGGATCCCCCGGGTTAATTAACATGGAAGACGTCAAAAACATAAAGAAAGGCCCGGCG
CCATTCTATCCGCTGGAAGATGGAACCGCTGGAGAGCAACTGCATAAGGCTATGAAGAGATACGCCCTGG
TTCCTGGAACAATTGCTTTTACAGATGCACATATCGAGGTGGACATCACTTACGCTGAGTACTTCGAAAT
GTCCGTTCGGTTGGCAGAAGCTATGAAACGATATGGGCTGAATACAAATCACAGAATCGTCGTATGCAGT
GAAAACTCTCTTCAATTCTTTATGCCGGTGTTGGGCGCGTTATTTATCGGAGTTGCAGTTGCGCCCGCGA
ACGACATTTATAATGAACGTGAATTGCTCAACAGTATGGGCATTTCGCAGCCTACCGTGGTGTTCGTTTC
CAAAAAGGGGTTGCAAAAAATTTTGAACGTGCAAAAAAAGCTCCCAATCATCCAAAAAATTATTATCATG
GATTCTAAAACGGATTACCAGGGATTTCAGTCGATGTACACGTTCGTCACATCTCATCTACCTCCCGGTT
TTAATGAATACGATTTTGTGCCAGAGTCCTTCGATAGGGACAAGACAATTGCACTGATCATGAACTCCTC
TGGATCTACTGGTCTGCCTAAAGGTGTCGCTCTGCCTCATAGAACTGCCTGCGTGAGATTCTCGCATGCC
AGAGATCCTATTTTTGGCAATCAAATCATTCCGGATACTGCGATTTTAAGTGTTGTTCCATTCCATCACG
GTTTTGGAATGTTTACTACACTCGGATATTTGATATGTGGATTTCGAGTCGTCTTAATGTATAGATTTGA
AGAAGAGCTGTTTCTGAGGAGCCTTCAGGATTACAAGATTCAAAGTGCGCTGCTGGTGCCAACCCTATTC
TCCTTCTTCGCCAAAAGCACTCTGATTGACAAATACGATTTATCTAATTTACACGAAATTGCTTCTGGTG
GCGCTCCCCTCTCTAAGGAAGTCGGGGAAGCGGTTGCCAAGAGGTTCCATCTGCCAGGTATCAGGCAAGG
ATATGGGCTCACTGAGACTACATCAGCTATTCTGATTACACCCGAGGGGGATGATAAACCGGGCGCGGTC
GGTAAAGTTGTTCCATTTTTTGAAGCGAAGGTTGTGGATCTGGATACCGGGAAAACGCTGGGCGTTAATC
AAAGAGGCGAACTGTGTGTGAGAGGTCCTATGATTATGTCCGGTTATGTAAACAATCCGGAAGCGACCAA
CGCCTTGATTGACAAGGATGGATGGCTACATTCTGGAGACATAGCTTACTGGGACGAAGACGAACACTTC
TTCATCGTTGACCGCCTGAAGTCTCTGATTAAGTACAAAGGCTATCAGGTGGCTCCCGCTGAATTGGAAT
CCATCTTGCTCCAACACCCCAACATCTTCGACGCAGGTGTCGCAGGTCTTCCCGACGATGACGCCGGTGA
ACTTCCCGCCGCCGTTGTTGTTTTGGAGCACGGAAAGACGATGACGGAAAAAGAGATCGTGGATTACGTC
GCCAGTCAAGTAACAACCGCGAAAAAGTTGCGCGGAGGAGTTGTGTTTGTGGACGAAGTACCGAAAGGTC
TTACCGGAAAACTCGACGCAAGAAAAATCAGAGAGATCCTCATAAAGGCCAAGAAGGGCGGAAAGATCGC
CGTGGGTGGGGGATCAATGTCTAAAGGTGAAGAATTATTCACTGGTGTTGTCCCAATTTTGGTTGAATTA
GATGGTGATGTTAATGGTCACAAATTTTCTGTCTCCGGTGAAGGTGAAGGTGATGCTACTTACGGTAAAT
TGACCTTAAAATTGATTTGTACTACTGGTAAATTGCCAGTTCCATGGCCAACCTTAGTCACTACTTTAGG
TTATGGTTTGCAATGTTTTGCTAGATACCCAGATCATATGAAACAACATGACTTTTTCAAGTCTGCCATG
CCAGAAGGTTATGTTCAAGAAAGAACTATTTTTTTCAAAGATGACGGTAACTACAAGACCAGAGCTGAAG
TCAAGTTTGAAGGTGATACCTTAGTTAATAGAATCGAATTAAAAGGTATTGATTTTAAAGAAGATGGTAA
CATTTTAGGTCACAAATTGGAATACAACTATAACTCTCACAATGTTTACATCACTGCTGACAAACAAAAG
AATGGTATCAAAGCTAACTTCAAAATTAGACACAACATTGAAGATGGTGGTGTTCAATTAGCTGACCATT
ATCAACAAAATACTCCAATTGGTGATGGTCCAGTCTTGTTACCAGACAACCATTACTTATCCTATCAATC
TGCCTTATCCAAAGATCCAAACGAAAAGAGAGACCACATGGTCTTGTTAGAATTTGTTACTGCTGCTGGT
ATTACCCATGGTATTGATGAATCTCGAGAATAAGGCGCGCCACTTCTAAATAAGCGAATTTCTTATGATT
TATGATTTTTATTATTAAATAAGTTATAAAAAAAATAAGTGTATACAAATTTTAAAGTGACTCTTAGGTT
TTAAAACGAAAATTCTTATTCTTGAGTAACTCTTTCCTGTAGGTCAGGTTGCTTTCTCAGGTATAGTATG
AGGTCGCTCTTATTGACCACACCTCTACCGGCAGATCCGCTAGGGATAACAGGGTAATATAGATCTGTTT
AGCTTGCCTCGTCCCCGCCGGGTCACCCGGCCAGCGACATGGAGGCCCAGAATACCCTCCTTGACAGTCT
TGACGTGCGCAGCTCAGGGGCATGATGTGACTGTCGCCCGTACATTTAGCCCATACATCCCCATGTATAA
TCATTTGCATCCATACATTTTGATGGCCGCACGGCGCGAAGCAAAAATTACGGCTCCTCGCTGCAGACCT
GCGAGCAGGGAAACGCTCCCCTCACAGACGCGTGTACGCATGTAACATTATACTGAAAACCTTGCTTGAG
AAGGTTTTGGGACGCTCGAAGGCTTTAATTTGCGGCCGGTACCCAATTCGCCCTATAGTGAGTCGTATTA
CGCGCGCTCACTGGCCGTCGTTTTACAACGTCGTGACTGGGAAAACCCTGGCGTTACCCAACTTAATCGC
CTTGCAGCACATCCCCCTTTCGCCAGCTGGCGTAATAGCGAAGAGGCCCGCACCGATCGCCCTTCCCAAC
AGTTGCGCAGCCTGAATGGCGAATGGCGCG
[124 nt withheld, positions 5841-5964]
C
[91 nt withheld, positions 5966-6056]
A
[49 nt withheld, positions 6058-6106]
CCTTTGACGTTGGAGTCCACGTTCTTT
[37 nt withheld, positions 6134-6170]
ACCCTATCTCGGTCTATTCTTTTGATTTATAAGGGATTTTGCCGATTTCGGCCTATTGGTTAAAAAATGA
GCTGATTTAACAAAAATTTAACGCGAATTTTAACAAAATATTAACGTTTACAATTTCCTGATGCGGTATT
TTCTCCTTACGCATCTGTGCGGTATTTCACACCGCATAGGGTAATAACTGATATAATTAAATTGAAGCTC
TAATTTGTGAGTTTAGTATACATGCATTTACTTATAATACAGTTTTTTAGTTTTGCTGGCCGCATCTTCT
CAAATATGCTTCCCAGCCTGCTTTTCTGTAACGTTCACCCTCTACCTTAGCATCCCTTCCCTTTGCAAAT
AGTCCTCTTCCAACAATAATAATGTCAGATCCTGTAGAGACCACATCATCCACGGTTCTATACTGTTGAC
CCAATGCGTCTCCCTTGTCATCTAAACCCACACCGGGTGTCATAATCAACCAATCGTAACCTTCATCTCT
TCCACCCATGTCTCTTTGAGCAATAAAGCCGATAACAAAATCTTTGTCGCTCTTCGCAATGTCAACAGTA
CCCTTAGTATATTCTCCAGTAGATAGGGAGCCCTTGCATGACAATTCTGCTAACATCAAAAGGCCTCTAG
GTTCCTTTGTTACTTCTTCTGCCGCCTGCTTCAAACCGCTAACAATACCTGGGCCCACCACACCGTGTGC
ATTCGTAATGTCTGCCCATTCTGCTATTCTGTATACACCCGCAGAGTACTGCAATTTGACTGTATTACCA
ATGTCAGCAAATTTTCTGTCTTCGAAGAGTAAAAAATTGTACTTGGCGGATAATGCCTTTAGCGGCTTAA
CTGTGCCCTCCATGGAAAAATCAGTCAAGATATCCACATGTGTTTTTAGTAAACAAATTTTGGGACCTAA
TGCTTCAACTAACTCCAGTAATTCCTTGGTGGTACGAACATCCAATGAAGCACACAAGTTTGTTTGCTTT
TCGTGCATGATATTAAATAGCTTGGCAGCAACAGGACTAGGATGAGTAGCAGCACGTTCCTTATATGTAG
CTTTCGACATGATTTATCTTCGTTTCCTGCAGGTTTTTGTTCTGTGCAGTTGGGTTAAGAATACTGGGCA
ATTTCATGTTTCTTCAACACTACATATGCGTATATATACCAATCTAAGTCTGTGCTCCTTCCTTCGTTCT
TCCTTCTGTTCGGAGATTACCGAATCAAAAAAATTTCAAAGAAACCGAAATCAAAAAAAAGAATAAAAAA
AAAATGATGAATTGAATTGAAAAGCTGTGGTATGGTGCACTCTCAGTACAATCTGCTCTGATGCCGCATA
GTTAAGCCAGCCCCGACACCCGCCAACACCCGCTGACGCGCCCTGACGGGCTTGTCTGCTCCCGGCATCC
GCTTACAGACAAGCTGTGACCGTCTCCGGGAGCTGCATGTGTCAGAGGTTTTCACCGTCATCACCGAAAC
GCGCGA
Features (pLannotate 1.2.2; 23 found; start..end, strand, type, name):
     96..200     +  promoter       AmpR promoter: bla
    201..1061    +  CDS            AmpR: β-lactamase; bla; confers resistance to ampicillin, carbenicillin, and related antibiotics
   1232..1820    +  rep_origin     ori: high-copy-number ColE1/pMB1/pBR322/pUC origin of replication
   2003..2095    +  CDS            lacI (fragment): lac repressor; lacI; The lac repressor binds to the lac operator to inhibit transcription in E. coli. This inhibition can be relieved by adding lactose or isopropyl-β-D-thiogalactopyranoside (IPTG).
   2108..2129    +  protein_bind   CAP binding site: CAP binding activates transcription in the presence of cAMP. E. coli catabolite activator protein
   2144..2174    +  promoter       lac promoter: promoter for the E. coli lac operon
   2182..2198    +  protein_bind   lac operator: The lac repressor binds to the lac operator to inhibit transcription in E. coli. This inhibition can be relieved by adding lactose or isopropyl-β-D-thiogalactopyranoside (IPTG). lac repressor encoded by lacI
   2243..2261    +  promoter       T3 promoter: promoter for bacteriophage T3 RNA polymerase
   2312..2661    +  promoter       MET17 promoter: S. cerevisiae MET17; expression is repressed by methionine; MET15; MET25
   2661..2685    +  misc_feature   MCS (fragment): pBluescript multiple cloning site
   2695..4344    +  CDS            luciferase: firefly luciferase; luc+; enhanced luc+ version of the luciferase gene
   4357..5062    +  CDS            yeGFP (fragment): yeast-enhanced green fluorescent protein codons optimized for translation in S. cerevisiae and C. albicans
   5094..5281    +  terminator     ADH1 terminator: S. cerevisiae ADH1; transcription terminator for the S. cerevisiae alcohol dehydrogenase 1 (ADH1) gene
   5356..5563    +  promoter       TEF promoter (fragment): Ashbya gossypii TEF promoter
   5554..5633    +  terminator     CYC1 terminator (fragment): S. cerevisiae CYC1; transcription terminator for CYC1
   5652..5670    -  promoter       T7 promoter: promoter for bacteriophage T7 RNA polymerase
   5678..5833    +  CDS            lacZα (fragment): LacZα fragment of β-galactosidase; lacZ fragment
   5841..6296    +  rep_origin     f1 ori (sequence partly withheld): f1 bacteriophage origin of replication; arrow indicates direction of (+) strand synthesis
   6297..6348    -  misc_feature   bom (fragment): basis of mobility region from pBR322
   6427..7230    -  CDS            URA3: orotidine-5'-phosphate decarboxylase, required for uracil biosynthesis; S. cerevisiae URA3; yeast auxotrophic marker, counterselectable with 5-fluoroorotic acid (5-FOA)
   7231..7446    -  promoter       URA3 promoter: S. cerevisiae URA3
   7461..7510    -  misc_feature   bom (fragment): basis of mobility region from pBR322
   7612..1       -  CDS            rop (fragment) (across the origin): Rop protein, which maintains plasmids at low copy number; rop
