[The description below was written by a language model from this plasmid's Addgene catalogue record and pLannotate feature annotations shown in this document.]
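Description:
pNB655 is a yeast expression plasmid built on the p406 backbone (7,646 bp in total, with a 2,385 bp insert) that expresses a fusion of firefly luciferase and the yeast codon-optimized yellow fluorescent protein yEVenus. It is propagated in E. coli as a high-copy plasmid through a ColE1/pUC-type origin with ampicillin resistance (bla), and it also retains an f1 phage origin and pBluescript-derived remnants: lac promoter/operator, lacZα fragment, and flanking T3 and T7 promoters. Selection in Saccharomyces cerevisiae relies on the URA3 auxotrophic marker under its own promoter, which can also be counterselected with 5-FOA. The feature table shows no yeast replication origin or centromere, which fits an integrating-type vector, although the record does not state this explicitly.

The expression cassette begins with the S. cerevisiae MET17 (MET15/MET25) promoter, which is repressed by methionine and so allows transcription to be switched by changing methionine availability. It drives the Photinus pyralis luciferase coding sequence (annotated as the enhanced luc+ version, and recorded as carrying an A4V mutation), followed after a short linker by the fluorescent protein. The annotation tool labels this as a yeGFP fragment, consistent with the related yEVenus variant named in the catalogue. An ADH1 terminator ends the transcript. The insert sits between retained PacI and AscI sites, so the reporter could be exchanged. Partial TEF promoter and CYC1 terminator fragments downstream appear to be cloning leftovers.

Placing luminescent and fluorescent reporters in one polypeptide lets the two readouts be compared directly from the same promoter. According to the associated publication title, the plasmid was made for measuring fast gene expression dynamics in single yeast cells by time-lapse luminescence microscopy.
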