Addgene plasmid #60142: pNB655
Purpose: Firefly luciferase (Promega) yeast codon-optimized yellow fluorescent protein (yEVenus) fusion driven by MET17 promoter.
Depositing lab: Nicolas Buchler. Depositing organization: Duke University. Publication: Measuring fast gene dynamics in single cells with time-lapse luminescence microscopy. Mazo-Vargas A, Park H, Aydin M, Buchler NE. Mol Biol Cell. 2014 Sep 17. pii: mbc.E14-07-1187. 10.1091/mbc.E14-07-1187 PubMed 25232010.
Backbone
  Vector backbone: p406
  Backbone size w/o insert (bp): 5261
  Total vector size (bp): 7646
  Vector type: Yeast Expression
  Selectable markers: URA3
Growth in bacteria
  Bacterial resistance: Ampicillin, 100 μg/mL
  Growth temperature: 37°C
  Growth strain: DH5alpha
  Copy number: High Copy
Gene/Insert
  Gene/Insert name: FLuc-yEVenus (alt names: Firefly luciferase and yeast codon-optimized yellow fluorescent protein fusion; p406-MET17pr-FLuc-yEVenus)
  Species: Photinus pyralis
  Insert size (bp): 2385
  Mutation: A4V
  Promoter: MET17pr
  Cloning method: Restriction Enzyme; 5′ cloning site PacI (not destroyed); 3′ cloning site AscI (not destroyed)
  Sequencing primers: 5′ cactttatgcttccggctcctatgtt; 3′ CTGCCGGTAGAGGTGTGGTCAATAAG
Terms and licenses: Academic/Nonprofit Terms; Industry Terms: Not Available to Industry
How to cite: pNB655 was a gift from Nicolas Buchler (Addgene plasmid # 60142 ; http://n2t.net/addgene:60142 ; RRID:Addgene_60142)
