>Addgene plasmid #60142 | pNB655 | addgene partial sequence | sequence record 98184 | M13pUC-Rev 5'-AGCGGATAACAATTTCACACAGG-3'
TGACCATGATTACGCCAAGCGCGCAATTAACCCTCACTAAAGGGAACAAAAGCTGGAGCTCCGGATGCAA
GGGTTCGAATCCCTTAGCTCTCATTATTTTTTGCTTTTTCTCTTGAGGTCACATGATCGCAAAATGGCAA
ATGGCACGTGAAGCTGTCGATATTGGGGAACTGTGGTGGTTGGCAAATGACTAATTAAGTTAGTCAAGGC
GCCATCCTCATGAAAACTGTGTAACATAATAACCGAAGTGTCGAAAAGGTGGCACCTTGTCCAATTGAAC
ACGCTCGATGAAAAAAATAAGATATATATAAGGTTAAGTAAAGCGTCTGTTAGAAAGGAAGTTTTTCCTT
TTTCTTGCTCTCTTGTCTTTTCATCTACTATTTCCTTCGTGTAATACAGGGTCGTCAGATACATAGATAC
AATTCTATTACCCCCATCCATACTCTAGAACTAGTGGATCCCCCGGGTTAATTAACATGGAAGACGTCAA
AAACATAAAGAAAGGCCCGGCGCCATTCTATCCGCTGGAAGATGGAACCGCTGGAGAGCAACTGCATAAG
GCTATGAAGAGATACGCCCTGGTTCCTGGAACAATTGCTTTTACAGATGCACATATCGAGGTGGACATCA
CTTACGCTGAGTACTTCGAAATGTCCGTTCGGTTGGCAGAAGCTATGAAACGATATGGGCTGAATACAAA
TCACAGAATCGTCGTATGCAGTGAAAACTCTCTTCAATTCTTTATGCCGGTGTTGGGCGCGTTATTTATC
GGAGTTGCAGTTGCGCCCGCGAACGACATTTATAATGAACGTGAATTGCTCAACAGTATGGGCATTTCGC
AGCCTACCGTGGTGTTCGTTTCCAAAA
