>Addgene plasmid #60142 | pNB655 | addgene partial sequence | sequence record 98185 | pHybLex_rev 5'-GAGTCACTTTAAAATTTGTATACAC-3'
AACTTATTTAATAATAAAAATCATAAATCATAAGAAATTCGCTTATTTAGAAGTGGCGCGCCTTATTCTC
GAGATTCATCAATACCATGGGTAATACCAGCAGCAGTAACAAATTCTAACAAGACCATGTGGTCTCTCTT
TTCGTTTGGATCTTTGGATAAGGCAGATTGATAGGATAAGTAATGGTTGTCTGGTAACAAGACTGGACCA
TCACCAATTGGAGTATTTTGTTGATAATGGTCAGCTAATTGAACACCACCATCTTCAATGTTGTGTCTAA
TTTTGAAGTTAGCTTTGATACCATTCTTTTGTTTGTCAGCAGTGATGTAAACATTGTGAGAGTTATAGTT
GTATTCCAATTTGTGACCTAAAATGTTACCATCTTCTTTAAAATCAATACCTTTTAATTCGATTCTATTA
ACTAAGGTATCACCTTCAAACTTGACTTCAGCTCTGGTCTTGTAGTTACCGTCATCTTTGAAAAAAATAG
TTCTTTCTTGAACATAACCTTCTGGCATGGCAGACTTGAAAAAGTCATGTTGTTTCATATGATCTGGGTA
TCTAGCAAAACATTGCAAACCATAACCTAAAGTAGTGACTAAGGTTGGCCATGGAACTGGCAATTTACCA
GTAGTACAAATCAATTTTAAGGTCAATTTACCGTAAGTAGCATCACCTTCACCTTCACCGGAGACAGAAA
ATTTGTGACCATTAACATCACCATCTAATTCAACCAAAATTGGGACAACACCAGTGAATAATTCTTCACC
TTTAGACATTGATCCCCCACCCACGGCGATCTTTCCGCCCTTCTTGGCCTTTATGAGGATCTCTCTGATT
TTTCTTGCGTCGAGTTTTCCGGTAAGACCTTTCGGTACTTCGTCCACAAACACAACTCCTCCGCGCAACT
TTTTCGCGGTTGTTACTTGACCGGCGACGTAATCCACGATCTCTTTTTCCGTCATCGTCTTTCCGTGCTC
CAAAACAACAACGGCGGCGGGAAGTTCA
