>Addgene plasmid #60142 | pNB655 | addgene partial sequence | sequence record 98566 | yGFP-R 5'-GCATCACCTTCACCTTCACC-3'
TTGTGACCATTAACATCACCATCTAATTCAACCAAAATTGGGACAACACCAGTGAATAATTCTTCACCTT
TAGACATTGATCCCCCACCCACGGCGATCTTTCCGCCCTTCTTGGCCTTTATGAGGATCTCTCTGATTTT
TCTTGCGTCGAGTTTTCCGGTAAGACCTTTCGGTACTTCGTCCACAAACACAACTCCTCCGCGCAACTTT
TTCGCGGTTGTTACTTGACCGGCGACGTAATCCACGATCTCTTTTTCCGTCATCGTCTTTCCGTGCTCCA
AAACAACAACGGCGGCGGGAAGTTCACCGGCGTCATCGTCGGGAAGACCTGCGACACCTGCGTCGAAGAT
GTTGGGGTGTTGGAGCAAGATGGATTCCAATTCAGCGGGAGCCACCTGATAGCCTTTGTACTTAATCAGA
GACTTCAGGCGGTCAACGATGAAGAAGTGTTCGTCTTCGTCCCAGTAAGCTATGTCTCCAGAATGTAGCC
ATCCATCCTTGTCAATCAAGGCGTTGGTCGCTTCCGGATTGTTTACATAACCGGACATAATCATAGGACC
TCTCACACACAGTTCGCCTCTTTGATTAACGCCCAGCGTTTTCCCGGTATCCAGATCCACAACCTTCGCT
TCAAAAAATGGAACAACTTTACCGACCGCGCCCGGTTTATCATCCCCCTCGGGTGTAATCAGAATAGCTG
ATGTAGTCTCAGTGAGCCCATATCCTTGCCTGATACCTGGCAGATGGAACCTCTTGGCAACCGCTTCCCC
GACTTCCTTAGAGAGGGGAGCGCCACCAGAAGCAATTTCGTGTAAATTAGATAAATCGTATTTGTCAATC
AGAGTGCTTTTGGCGAAGAAGGAGAATAGGGTTGGCACCAGCAGCGCACTTTGAATCTTGTAATCCTGAA
GGCTCCTCAGAAACAGCTCTTCTTCAAATCTATACATTAAGACGACTCGAAATCCACATATCAAATATCC
GAGTGTAGTAAACATTCCAAAACCGTGATGGAATGGAACAACACTTAAAATCGCAGTATCCGGAATGATT
TGATTGCCAAAAA
